Addgene plasmid #80928: pTL032
Purpose: 14x MS2 sense + 14x PP7 antisense with loxP-kanMX-loxP
Depositing lab: Daniel Larson. Depositing organization: National Cancer Institute (NCI). Publication: Single-Molecule Imaging Reveals a Switch between Spurious and Functional ncRNA Transcription. Lenstra TL, Coulon A, Chow CC, Larson DR. Mol Cell. 2015 Nov 19;60(4):597-610. doi: 10.1016/j.molcel.2015.09.028. Epub 2015 Nov 5. PubMed 26549684.
Backbone
  Vector backbone: pCR4
  Backbone size w/o insert (bp): 2922
  Total vector size (bp): 6152
  Vector type: Bacterial Expression
  Selectable markers: Neomycin (select with G418)
Growth in bacteria
  Bacterial resistance: Ampicillin, 100 μg/mL
  Growth temperature: 37°C
  Growth strain: DH5alpha
  Copy number: Unknown
Gene/Insert
  Gene/Insert name: 14xMS2 sense + 14xPP7 antisense, loxP-kanMX-loxP
  Insert size (bp): 1642
  Cloning method: Unknown
  Sequencing primers: 5′ M13F, T7; 3′ M13R
Terms and licenses: Academic/Nonprofit Terms; Industry Terms: Not Available to Industry
Depositor comments: The 14xMS2 stem loop cassette is in the sense direction, the 14xPP7 cassette is in the antisense direction. The plasmid also includes a loxP-kanMX-loxP sequence.
How to cite: pTL032 was a gift from Daniel Larson (Addgene plasmid # 80928 ; http://n2t.net/addgene:80928 ; RRID:Addgene_80928)
