[The description below was written by a language model from this plasmid's Addgene catalogue record and pLannotate feature annotations shown in this document.]
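Description:
pTL032 is a bacterial cloning plasmid of about 6.15 kb, built on the pCR4 backbone, that serves as a template and storage vector for an RNA-imaging tag cassette rather than as an expression construct in its own right. It is propagated in E. coli through a high-copy ColE1/pUC-type origin and selected with ampicillin via the β-lactamase gene. An f1 phage origin is also present. The cloning region sits within remnants of a lacZα/lac promoter arrangement and is flanked by T7 and T3 phage promoters and M13 primer sites.

The payload combines 14 copies of the MS2 stem-loop in the sense orientation with 14 copies of the PP7 stem-loop in the antisense orientation, followed by a kanMX marker flanked by two loxP sites in the same orientation. The stem-loop arrays are not annotated by name in the feature table. They most likely correspond to the region upstream of the first loxP site, where short, regularly spaced matches to polylinker sequence probably mark repeat-unit junctions. MS2 and PP7 hairpins are bound by their respective bacteriophage coat proteins, so fluorescent coat-protein fusions can light up transcripts carrying them. With the two arrays on opposite strands, sense transcription through the cassette yields MS2-tagged RNA, while antisense transcription yields PP7-tagged RNA.

kanMX confers G418 resistance in yeast, allowing selection of genomic integrants, and Cre recombination between the loxP sites can then remove the marker. The associated publication concerns single-molecule imaging of noncoding RNA transcription, which fits use of the cassette to tag a locus and distinguish the two strands. The record does not state the target locus or the integration strategy.
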