Features (pLannotate 1.2.2; 22 found; start..end, strand, type, name):
      1..861     -  CDS            AmpR: β-lactamase; bla; confers resistance to ampicillin, carbenicillin, and related antibiotics
    862..966     -  promoter       AmpR promoter: bla
    993..1421    +  rep_origin     f1 ori (sequence partly withheld): f1 bacteriophage origin of replication; arrow indicates direction of (+) strand synthesis
   1452..1607    -  CDS            lacZα (fragment): LacZα fragment of β-galactosidase; lacZ fragment
   1615..1633    +  promoter       T7 promoter: promoter for bacteriophage T7 RNA polymerase
   1642..1683    +  misc_feature   MCS (fragment): pBluescript multiple cloning site
   2505..2523    +  misc_feature   MCS (fragment): pUC18/19 multiple cloning site
   2626..2644    +  misc_feature   MCS (fragment): pUC18/19 multiple cloning site
   2747..2765    +  misc_feature   MCS (fragment): pUC18/19 multiple cloning site
   2868..2886    +  misc_feature   MCS (fragment): pUC18/19 multiple cloning site
   2989..3007    +  misc_feature   MCS (fragment): pUC18/19 multiple cloning site
   3110..3128    +  misc_feature   MCS (fragment): pUC18/19 multiple cloning site
   3231..3249    +  misc_feature   MCS (fragment): pUC18/19 multiple cloning site
   3361..3394    -  protein_bind   loxP: Cre-mediated recombination occurs in the 8-bp core sequence (GCATACAT). Cre recombinase
   3449..4805    +  gene           kanMX: yeast selectable marker conferring kanamycin resistance (Wach et al., 1994)
   4868..4901    -  protein_bind   loxP: Cre-mediated recombination occurs in the 8-bp core sequence (GCATACAT). Cre recombinase
   4952..4970    -  promoter       T3 promoter: promoter for bacteriophage T3 RNA polymerase
   5015..5031    -  protein_bind   lac operator: The lac repressor binds to the lac operator to inhibit transcription in E. coli. This inhibition can be relieved by adding lactose or isopropyl-β-D-thiogalactopyranoside (IPTG). lac repressor encoded by lacI
   5039..5069    -  promoter       lac promoter: promoter for the E. coli lac operon
   5084..5105    -  protein_bind   CAP binding site: CAP binding activates transcription in the presence of cAMP. E. coli catabolite activator protein
   5118..5210    -  CDS            lacI (fragment): lac repressor; lacI; The lac repressor binds to the lac operator to inhibit transcription in E. coli. This inhibition can be relieved by adding lactose or isopropyl-β-D-thiogalactopyranoside (IPTG).
   5393..5981    -  rep_origin     ori: high-copy-number ColE1/pMB1/pBR322/pUC origin of replication
>Addgene plasmid #80928 | pTL032 | depositor full sequence | sequence record 156869 | pTL032 sequence 6151 bps
TTACCAATGCTTAATCAGTGAGGCACCTATCTCAGCGATCTGTCTATTTCGTTCATCCATAGTTGCCTGA
CTCCCCGTCGTGTAGATAACTACGATACGGGAGGGCTTACCATCTGGCCCCAGTGCTGCAATGATACCGC
GAGACCCACGCTCACCGGCTCCAGATTTATCAGCAATAAACCAGCCAGCCGGAAGGGCCGAGCGCAGAAG
TGGTCCTGCAACTTTATCCGCCTCCATCCAGTCTATTAATTGTTGCCGGGAAGCTAGAGTAAGTAGTTCG
CCAGTTAATAGTTTGCGCAACGTTGTTGCCATTGCTACAGGCATCGTGGTGTCACGCTCGTCGTTTGGTA
TGGCTTCATTCAGCTCCGGTTCCCAACGATCAAGGCGAGTTACATGATCCCCCATGTTGTGCAAAAAAGC
GGTTAGCTCCTTCGGTCCTCCGATCGTTGTCAGAAGTAAGTTGGCCGCAGTGTTATCACTCATGGTTATG
GCAGCACTGCATAATTCTCTTACTGTCATGCCATCCGTAAGATGCTTTTCTGTGACTGGTGAGTACTCAA
CCAAGTCATTCTGAGAATAGTGTATGCGGCGACCGAGTTGCTCTTGCCCGGCGTCAATACGGGATAATAC
CGCGCCACATAGCAGAACTTTAAAAGTGCTCATCATTGGAAAACGTTCTTCGGGGCGAAAACTCTCAAGG
ATCTTACCGCTGTTGAGATCCAGTTCGATGTAACCCACTCGTGCACCCAACTGATCTTCAGCATCTTTTA
CTTTCACCAGCGTTTCTGGGTGAGCAAAAACAGGAAGGCAAAATGCCGCAAAAAAGGGAATAAGGGCGAC
ACGGAAATGTTGAATACTCATACTCTTCCTTTTTCAATATTATTGAAGCATTTATCAGGGTTATTGTCTC
ATGAGCGGATACATATTTGAATGTATTTAGAAAAATAAACAAATAGGGGTTCCGCGCACATTTCCCCGAA
AAGTGCCACCTG
[124 nt withheld, positions 993-1116]
C
[91 nt withheld, positions 1118-1208]
A
[49 nt withheld, positions 1210-1258]
CCTTTGACGTTGGAGTCCACGTTCTTT
[37 nt withheld, positions 1286-1322]
ACCCTATCTCGGTCTATTCTTTTGATTTATAAGGGATTTTGCCGATTTCGGCCTATTGGTTAAAAAATGA
GCTGATTTAACAAAAATTTAACGCGAATTTTAACAAAATATTAACGCTTACAATTTCCATTCGCCATTCA
GGCTGCGCAACTGTTGGGAAGGGCGATCGGTGCGGGCCTCTTCGCTATTACGCCAGCTGGCGAAAGGGGG
ATGTGCTGCAAGGCGATTAAGTTGGGTAACGCCAGGGTTTTCCCAGTCACGACGTTGTAAAACGACGGCC
AGTGAGCGCGCGTAATACGACTCACTATAGGGCGAATTGGAGCTCCACCGCGGTGGCGGCCGCTCTAGAA
CTAGTGGATCCTACGGTACTTATTGCCAAGAAAGCACGAGCATCAGCCGTGCCTCCAGGTCGAATCTTCA
AACGACGACGATCACGCGTCGCTCCAGTATTCCAGGGTTCATCAGATCCTACGGTACTTATTGCCAAGAA
AGCACGAGCATCAGCCGTGCCTCCAGGTCGAATCTTCAAACGACGACGATCACGCGTCGCTCCAGTATTC
CAGGGTTCATCAGATCCTACGGTACTTATTGCCAAGAAAGCACGAGCATCAGCCGTGCCTCCAGGTCGAA
TCTTCAAACGACGACGATCACGCGTCGCTCCAGTATTCCAGGGTTCATCAGATCCTACGGTACTTATTGC
CAAGAAAGCACGAGCATCAGCCGTGCCTCCAGGTCGAATCTTCAAACGACGACGATCACGCGTCGCTCCA
GTATTCCAGGGTTCATCAGATCCTACGGTACTTATTGCCAAGAAAGCACGAGCATCAGCCGTGCCTCCAG
GTCGAATCTTCAAACGACGACGATCACGCGTCGCTCCAGTATTCCAGGGTTCATCAGATCCTACGGTACT
TATTGCCAAGAAAGCACGAGCATCAGCCGTGCCTCCAGGTCGAATCTTCAAACGACGACGATCACGCGTC
GCTCCAGTATTCCAGGGTTCATCAGATCCTACGGTACTTATTGCCAAGAAAGCACGAGCATCAGCCGTGC
CTCCAGGTCGAATCTTCAAACGACGACGATCACGCGTCGCTCCAGTATTCCAGGGTTCATCAGATCCCCC
GTTCTCGAGATCTAATGAACCCGGGAATACTGCAGCCAGCGAGCCCATATGCTCTGCTGGTTTCTAGAGT
CGACCTGCAGGGAGCGACGCCATATCGTCTGCTCCTTTCTAGGCAATTAGGTACCTTAGGATCTAATGAA
CCCGGGAATACTGCAGCCAGCGAGCCCATATGCTCTGCTGGTTTCTAGAGTCGACCTGCAGGGAGCGACG
CCATATCGTCTGCTCCTTTCTAGGCAATTAGGTACCTTAGGATCTAATGAACCCGGGAATACTGCAGCCA
GCGAGCCCATATGCTCTGCTGGTTTCTAGAGTCGACCTGCAGGGAGCGACGCCATATCGTCTGCTCCTTT
CTAGGCAATTAGGTACCTTAGGATCTAATGAACCCGGGAATACTGCAGCCAGCGAGCCCATATGCTCTGC
TGGTTTCTAGAGTCGACCTGCAGGGAGCGACGCCATATCGTCTGCTCCTTTCTAGGCAATTAGGTACCTT
AGGATCTAATGAACCCGGGAATACTGCAGCCAGCGAGCCCATATGCTCTGCTGGTTTCTAGAGTCGACCT
GCAGGGAGCGACGCCATATCGTCTGCTCCTTTCTAGGCAATTAGGTACCTTAGGATCTAATGAACCCGGG
AATACTGCAGCCAGCGAGCCCATATGCTCTGCTGGTTTCTAGAGTCGACCTGCAGGGAGCGACGCCATAT
CGTCTGCTCCTTTCTAGGCAATTAGGTACCTTAGGATCTAATGAACCCGGGAATACTGCAGCCAGCGAGC
CCATATGCTCTGCTGGTTTCTAGAGTCGACCTGCAGGGAGCGACGCCATATCGTCTGCTCCTTTCTAGGC
AATTAGGTACCTTAGGATCTCCTCGCTCCACTTTGTAGGGCTGCAGGAATTGTACGCTGCAGGTCGACAA
CCCTTAATATAACTTCGTATAATGTATGCTATACGAAGTTATTAGGTCTAGAGATCTGTTTAGCTTGCCT
CGTCCCCGCCGGGTCACCCGGCCAGCGACATGGAGGCCCAGAATACCCTCCTTGACAGTCTTGACGTGCG
CAGCTCAGGGGCATGATGTGACTGTCGCCCGTACATTTAGCCCATACATCCCCATGTATAATCATTTGCA
TCCATACATTTTGATGGCCGCACGGCGCGAAGCAAAAATTACGGCTCCTCGCTGCAGACCTGCGAGCAGG
GAAACGCTCCCCTCACAGACGCGTTGAATTGTCCCCACGCCGCGCCCCTGTAGAGAAATATAAAAGGTTA
GGATTTGCCACTGAGGTTCTTCTTTCATATACTTCCTTTTAAAATCTTGCTAGGATACAGTTCTCACATC
ACATCCGAACATAAACAACCATGGGTAAGGAAAAGACTCACGTTTCGAGGCCGCGATTAAATTCCAACAT
GGATGCTGATTTATATGGGTATAAATGGGCTCGCGATAATGTCGGGCAATCAGGTGCGACAATCTATCGA
TTGTATGGGAAGCCCGATGCGCCAGAGTTGTTTCTGAAACATGGCAAAGGTAGCGTTGCCAATGATGTTA
CAGATGAGATGGTCAGACTAAACTGGCTGACGGAATTTATGCCTCTTCCGACCATCAAGCATTTTATCCG
TACTCCTGATGATGCATGGTTACTCACCACTGCGATCCCCGGCAAAACAGCATTCCAGGTATTAGAAGAA
TATCCTGATTCAGGTGAAAATATTGTTGATGCGCTGGCAGTGTTCCTGCGCCGGTTGCATTCGATTCCTG
TTTGTAATTGTCCTTTTAACAGCGATCGCGTATTTCGTCTCGCTCAGGCGCAATCACGAATGAATAACGG
TTTGGTTGATGCGAGTGATTTTGATGACGAGCGTAATGGCTGGCCTGTTGAACAAGTCTGGAAAGAAATG
CATAAGCTTTTGCCATTCTCACCGGATTCAGTCGTCACTCATGGTGATTTCTCACTTGATAACCTTATTT
TTGACGAGGGGAAATTAATAGGTTGTATTGATGTTGGACGAGTCGGAATCGCAGACCGATACCAGGATCT
TGCCATCCTATGGAACTGCCTCGGTGAGTTTTCTCCTTCATTACAGAAACGGCTTTTTCAAAAATATGGT
ATTGATAATCCTGATATGAATAAATTGCAGTTTCATTTGATGCTCGATGAGTTTTTCTAATCAGTACTGA
CAATAAAAAGATTCTTGTTTTCAAGAACTTGTCATTTGTATAGTTTTTTTATATTGTAGTTGTTCTATTT
TAATCAAATGTTAGCGTGATTTATATTTTTTTTCGCCTCGACATCATCTGCCCAGATGCGAAGTTAAGTG
CGCAGAAAGTAATATCATGCGTCAATCGTATGTGAATGCTGGTCGCTATACTGCTGTCGATTCGATACTA
ACGCCGCCATCCAGTGTCGAAAACGAGCTCTCGAGAACCCTTAATATAACTTCGTATAATGTATGCTATA
CGAAGTTATTAGGTGATATCAGATCCACTAGTGGCCTATGCGGTACCCAGCTTTTGTTCCCTTTAGTGAG
GGTTAATTGCGCGCTTGGCGTAATCATGGTCATAGCTGTTTCCTGTGTGAAATTGTTATCCGCTCACAAT
TCCACACAACATACGAGCCGGAAGCATAAAGTGTAAAGCCTGGGGTGCCTAATGAGTGAGCTAACTCACA
TTAATTGCGTTGCGCTCACTGCCCGCTTTCCAGTCGGGAAACCTGTCGTGCCAGCTGCATTAATGAATCG
GCCAACGCGCGGGGAGAGGCGGTTTGCGTATTGGGCGCTCTTCCGCTTCCTCGCTCACTGACTCGCTGCG
CTCGGTCGTTCGGCTGCGGCGAGCGGTATCAGCTCACTCAAAGGCGGTAATACGGTTATCCACAGAATCA
GGGGATAACGCAGGAAAGAACATGTGAGCAAAAGGCCAGCAAAAGGCCAGGAACCGTAAAAAGGCCGCGT
TGCTGGCGTTTTTCCATAGGCTCCGCCCCCCTGACGAGCATCACAAAAATCGACGCTCAAGTCAGAGGTG
GCGAAACCCGACAGGACTATAAAGATACCAGGCGTTTCCCCCTGGAAGCTCCCTCGTGCGCTCTCCTGTT
CCGACCCTGCCGCTTACCGGATACCTGTCCGCCTTTCTCCCTTCGGGAAGCGTGGCGCTTTCTCATAGCT
CACGCTGTAGGTATCTCAGTTCGGTGTAGGTCGTTCGCTCCAAGCTGGGCTGTGTGCACGAACCCCCCGT
TCAGCCCGACCGCTGCGCCTTATCCGGTAACTATCGTCTTGAGTCCAACCCGGTAAGACACGACTTATCG
CCACTGGCAGCAGCCACTGGTAACAGGATTAGCAGAGCGAGGTATGTAGGCGGTGCTACAGAGTTCTTGA
AGTGGTGGCCTAACTACGGCTACACTAGAAGGACAGTATTTGGTATCTGCGCTCTGCTGAAGCCAGTTAC
CTTCGGAAAAAGAGTTGGTAGCTCTTGATCCGGCAAACAAACCACCGCTGGTAGCGGTGGTTTTTTTGTT
TGCAAGCAGCAGATTACGCGCAGAAAAAAAGGATCTCAAGAAGATCCTTTGATCTTTTCTACGGGGTCTG
ACGCTCAGTGGAACGAAAACTCACGTTAAGGGATTTTGGTCATGAGATTATCAAAAAGGATCTTCACCTA
GATCCTTTTAAATTAAAAATGAAGTTTTAAATCAATCTAAAGTATATATGAGTAAACTTGGTCTGACAG
