>Addgene plasmid #80928 | pTL032 | addgene partial sequence | sequence record 156290 | M13-Rev 5'-CAGGAAACAGCTATGACC-3'
CGCGCAATTAACCCTCACTAAAGGGAACAAAAGCTGGGTACCGCATAGGCCACTAGTGGATCTGATATCA
CCTAATAACTTCGTATAGCATACATTATACGAAGTTATATTAAGGGTTCTCGAGAGCTCGTTTTCGACAC
TGGATGGCGGCGTTAGTATCGAATCGACAGCAGTATAGCGACCAGCATTCACATACGATTGACGCATGAT
ATTACTTTCTGCGCACTTAACTTCGCATCTGGGCAGATGATGTCGAGGCGAAAAAAAATATAAATCACGC
TAACATTTGATTAAAATAGAACAACTACAATATAAAAAAACTATACAAATGACAAGTTCTTGAAAACAAG
AATCTTTTTATTGTCAGTACTGATTAGAAAAACTCATCGAGCATCAAATGAAACTGCAATTTATTCATAT
CAGGATTATCAATACCATATTTTTGAAAAAGCCGTTTCTGTAATGAAGGAGAAAACTCACCGAGGCAGTT
CCATAGGATGGCAAGATCCTGGTATCGGTCTGCGATTCCGACTCGTCCAACATCAATACAACCTATTAAT
TTCCCCTCGTCAAAAATAAGGTTATCAAGTGAGAAATCACCATGAGTGACGACTGAATCCGGTGAGAATG
GCAAAAGCTTATGCATTTCTTTCCAGACTTGTTCAACAGGCCAGCCATTACGCTCGTCATCAAAATCACT
CGCATCAACCAAACCGTTATTCATTCGTGATTGCGCCTGAGCGAGACGAAATACGCGATCGCTGTTAAAA
GGACAATTACAAACAGGAATCGAATGCAACCGGCGCAGGAACACTGCCAGCGCATCAACAATATTTTCAC
CTGAATCAGGATATTCTTCTAATACCTGGAATGCTGTTTTGCCGGGGATCGCAGTGGTGAGTAACCATGC
ATCATCAGGAGTACGGATAAAATGCTTGATGGTCGGAAGAGGCATAAATTCCGTCAGCCAGTTTAGTCTG
ACCATCTCATCTGTAACATCATTGGCAACGCTACCTTTGCCATGTTTCAGAAACAACTCTGGCGCATCGG
GCTTCCCATACAATCGATAGATTGTCGCACCTGATTGCCC
