>Addgene plasmid #80928 | pTL032 | addgene partial sequence | sequence record 156293 | T7 5'-TAATACGACTCACTATAGGG-3'
CGCGGTGGCGGCCGCTCTAGAACTAGTGGATCCTACGGTACTTATTGCCAAGAAAGCACGAGCATCAGCC
GTGCCTCCAGGTCGAATCTTCAAACGACGACGATCACGCGTCGCTCCAGTATTCCAGGGTTCATCAGATC
CTACGGTACTTATTGCCAAGAAAGCACGAGCATCAGCCGTGCCTCCAGGTCGAATCTTCAAACGACGACG
ATCACGCGTCGCTCCAGTATTCCAGGGTTCATCAGATCCTACGGTACTTATTGCCAAGAAAGCACGAGCA
TCAGCCGTGCCTCCAGGTCGAATCTTCAAACGACGACGATCACGCGTCGCTCCAGTATTCCAGGGTTCAT
CAGATCCTACGGTACTTATTGCCAAGAAAGCACGAGCATCAGCCGTGCCTCCAGGTCGAATCTTCAAACG
ACGACGATCACGCGTCGCTCCAGTATTCCAGGGTTCATCAGATCCTACGGTACTTATTGCCAAGAAAGCA
CGAGCATCAGCCGTGCCTCCAGGTCGAATCTTCAAACGACGACGATCACGCGTCGCTCCAGTATTCCAGG
GTTCATCAGATCCTACGGTACTTATTGCCAAGAAAGCACGAGCATCAGCCGTGCCTCCAGGTCGAATCTT
CAAACGACGACGATCACGCGTCGCTCCAGTATTCCAGGGTTCATCAGATCCTACGGTACTTATTGCCAAG
AAAGCACGAGCATCAGCCGTGCCTCCAGGTCGAATCTTCAAACGACGACGATCACGCGTCGCTCCAGTAT
TCCAGGGTTCATCAGATCC
