>Addgene plasmid #80928 | pTL032 | addgene partial sequence | sequence record 156295 | TEFpro-R 5'-gctaaatgtacgggcgacag-3'
CTGCGCACGTCAAGACTGTCAAGGAGGGTATTCTGGGCCTCCATGTCGCTGGCCGGGTGACCCGGCGGGG
ACGAGGCAAGCTAAACAGATCTCTAGACCTAATAACTTCGTATAGCATACATTATACGAAGTTATATTAA
GGGTTGTCGACCTGCAGCGTACAATTCCTGCAGCCCTACAAAGTGGAGCGAGGAGATCCTAAGGTACCTA
ATTGCCTAGAAAGGAGCAGACGATATGGCGTCGCTCCCTGCAGGTCGACTCTAGAAACCAGCAGAGCATA
TGGGCTCGCTGGCTGCAGTATTCCCGGGTTCATTAGATCCTAAGGTACCTAATTGCCTAGAAAGGAGCAG
ACGATATGGCGTCGCTCCCTGCAGGTCGACTCTAGAAACCAGCAGAGCATATGGGCTCGCTGGCTGCAGT
ATTCCCGGGTTCATTAGATCCTAAGGTACCTAATTGCCTAGAAAGGAGCAGACGATATGGCGTCGCTCCC
TGCAGGTCGACTCTAGAAACCAGCAGAGCATATGGGCTCGCTGGCTGCAGTATTCCCGGGTTCATTAGAT
CCTAAGGTACCTAATTGCCTAGAAAGGAGCAGACGATATGGCGTCGCTCCCTGCAGGTCGACTCTAGAAA
CCAGCAGAGCATATGGGCTCGCTGGCTGCAGTATTCCCGGGTTCATTAGATCCTAAGGTACCTAATTGCC
TAGAAAGGAGCAGACGATATGGCGTCGCTCCCTGCAGGTCGACTCTAGAAACCAGCAGAGCATATGGGCT
CGCTGGCTGCAGTATTCCCGGGTTCATTAGATCCTAAGGTACCTAATTGCCTAGAAAGGAGCAGACGATA
TGGCGTCGCTCCCTGCAGGTCGACTCTAGAAACCAGCAGAGCATATGGGCTCGCTGGCTGCAGTATTCCC
GGGTTCATTAGATCCTAAGGTACCTAATTGCCTAGAAAGGAGCAGACGATATGGCGTCGCTCCCTGCAGG
TCGACTCTAGAAACCAGCAGAGCATATGGGCTCGCTGGCTGCAGTATTCCCGGGTTCATTAGATCTCGAG
AACGGGG
